Addgene plasmid #76704: GALK1 gRNA (BRDN0001146311)
Purpose: 3rd generation lentiviral gRNA plasmid targeting human GALK1
Depositing lab: John Doench & David Root. Depositing organization: Broad Institute. Publication: Optimized sgRNA design to maximize activity and minimize off-target effects of CRISPR-Cas9. Doench JG, Fusi N, Sullender M, Hegde M, Vaimberg EW, Donovan KF, Smith I, Tothova Z, Wilen C, Orchard R, Virgin HW, Listgarten J, Root DE. Nat Biotechnol. 2016 Jan 18. doi: 10.1038/nbt.3437. PubMed 26780180.
Backbone
  Vector backbone: lentiGuide-Puro
  Backbone manufacturer: Zhang Lab (Addgene plasmid # 52963)
  Vector type: Mammalian Expression, Lentiviral, CRISPR
  Selectable markers: Puromycin
Growth in bacteria
  Bacterial resistance: Ampicillin, 100 μg/mL
  Growth temperature: 37°C
  Growth strain: DH5alpha
  Copy number: High Copy
Gene/Insert
  Gene/Insert name: GALK1 (alt names: GALK1; NM_000154.1)
  gRNA/shRNA sequence: AACTGGTCCATGATGCCACA
  Species: H. sapiens (human)
  Entrez Gene: GALK1 (a.k.a. GALK, GK1, HEL-S-19)
  Promoter: hU6
  Cloning method: Unknown
  Sequencing primers: 5′ U6-F; 3′ pS2-R
Terms and licenses: Academic/Nonprofit Terms; Industry Terms: Not Available to Industry
Depositor comments: The gRNA was designed to target the following Genbank reference sequence(s): NM_000154.1. Note that this plasmid does NOT contain Cas9. It should be used in conjunction with lentiCas9-Blast (Addgene #52962) or otherwise with cell lines already expressing Cas9. Browse the full kinome gRNA library at http://www.addgene.org/pooled-library/broadgpp-human-kinome/ or visit http://www.broadinstitute.org/rnai/public/ for detailed protocols and information.
How to cite: GALK1 gRNA (BRDN0001146311) was a gift from John Doench & David Root (Addgene plasmid # 76704 ; http://n2t.net/addgene:76704 ; RRID:Addgene_76704)
