[The description below was written by a language model from this plasmid's Addgene catalogue record and pLannotate feature annotations shown in this document.]
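Description:
GALK1 gRNA (BRDN0001146311) is a third-generation lentiviral guide RNA plasmid built on the lentiGuide-Puro backbone and designed to direct Streptococcus pyogenes Cas9 to the human galactokinase gene GALK1. It is one of a set of guides belonging to a human kinome CRISPR library. In bacteria it is maintained as a high-copy plasmid through a ColE1/pUC-type origin and selected with ampicillin via the β-lactamase gene. An f1 origin, an SV40 origin and remnants of lac and phage promoter elements are also carried over from the backbone.

The viral genome is transcribed from an RSV promoter fused to a truncated HIV-1 5' LTR, which makes packaging independent of Tat. It also contains the Ψ packaging signal with a partial gag sequence, the Rev response element for nuclear export of the full-length RNA, a central polypurine tract, and a self-inactivating ΔU3 3' LTR followed by an SV40 polyadenylation signal. Between the LTRs are two expression units. A human U6 RNA polymerase III promoter drives the GALK1-specific spacer fused to the SpCas9 gRNA scaffold. Downstream, the EF-1α core promoter with its first intron drives the puromycin N-acetyltransferase gene, followed by a WPRE to enhance transcript expression, allowing puromycin selection of transduced mammalian cells.

The plasmid does not encode Cas9, so it is meant to be used together with a separate Cas9 lentiviral vector or in cells that already express Cas9. Its typical use is to disrupt GALK1 by genome editing in human cells.
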