Features (pLannotate 1.2.2; 29 found; start..end, strand, type, name):
     14..80      +  CDS            small t antigen (fragment): SV40 (simian virus 40) small t antigen
    106..317     +  promoter       EF-1α core promoter: core promoter for human elongation factor EF-1α
    318..1256    +  intron         EF-1α intron A: intron upstream of the start codon of human EF-1α
   1278..1877    +  CDS            PuroR (fragment): puromycin N-acetyltransferase; pac from Streptomyces; confers resistance to puromycin
   1893..2481    +  misc_feature   WPRE: woodchuck hepatitis virus posttranscriptional regulatory element
   2532..2551    +  misc_feature   cPPT/CTS (fragment): central polypurine tract and central termination sequence of HIV-1
   2553..2786    +  LTR            3' LTR (ΔU3): self-inactivating 3' long terminal repeat (LTR) from HIV-1
   2864..2985    +  polyA_signal   SV40 poly(A) signal: SV40 polyadenylation signal
   3025..3160    +  rep_origin     SV40 ori: SV40 origin of replication
   3181..3199    -  promoter       T7 promoter: promoter for bacteriophage T7 RNA polymerase
   3207..3362    +  CDS            lacZα (fragment): LacZα fragment of β-galactosidase; lacZ fragment
   3367..3795    +  rep_origin     f1 ori (sequence partly withheld): f1 bacteriophage origin of replication; arrow indicates direction of (+) strand synthesis
   3848..3952    +  promoter       AmpR promoter: bla
   3953..4813    +  CDS            AmpR: β-lactamase; bla; confers resistance to ampicillin, carbenicillin, and related antibiotics
   4984..5572    +  rep_origin     ori: high-copy-number ColE1/pMB1/pBR322/pUC origin of replication
   5755..5847    +  CDS            lacI (fragment): lac repressor; lacI; The lac repressor binds to the lac operator to inhibit transcription in E. coli. This inhibition can be relieved by adding lactose or isopropyl-β-D-thiogalactopyranoside (IPTG).
   5860..5881    +  protein_bind   CAP binding site: CAP binding activates transcription in the presence of cAMP. E. coli catabolite activator protein
   5896..5926    +  promoter       lac promoter: promoter for the E. coli lac operon
   5934..5950    +  protein_bind   lac operator: The lac repressor binds to the lac operator to inhibit transcription in E. coli. This inhibition can be relieved by adding lactose or isopropyl-β-D-thiogalactopyranoside (IPTG). lac repressor encoded by lacI
   5995..6013    +  promoter       T3 promoter: promoter for bacteriophage T3 RNA polymerase
   6041..6267    +  promoter       RSV promoter: Rous sarcoma virus enhancer/promoter
   6268..6448    +  LTR            5' LTR (truncated): truncated 5' long terminal repeat (LTR) from HIV-1
   6495..6620    +  misc_feature   HIV-1 Ψ: packaging signal of human immunodeficiency virus type 1
   6604..6967    +  CDS            HIV-1 gag (fragment): gag protein from human immunodeficiency virus 1; gag
   7113..7346    +  misc_feature   RRE: The Rev response element (RRE) of HIV-1 allows for Rev-dependent mRNA export from the nucleus to the cytoplasm.
   7723..7749    +  CDS            Rev (fragment): human immunodeficiency virus 1 (HIV-1) Rev protein; rev; enhances nuclear export of unspliced and incompletely spliced viral mRNAs
   7753..7993    +  promoter       U6 promoter: RNA polymerase III promoter for human U6 snRNA
   8023..8098    +  misc_RNA       gRNA scaffold: guide RNA scaffold for the Streptococcus pyogenes CRISPR/Cas9 system
   8154..8271    +  misc_feature   cPPT/CTS: central polypurine tract and central termination sequence of HIV-1
>Addgene plasmid #76704 | GALK1 gRNA (BRDN0001146311) | addgene full sequence | sequence record 186342 | Addgene Assembled Sequence
CCCGGGTGCAAAGATGGATAAAGTTTTAAACAGAGAGGAATCTTTGCAGCTAATGGACCTTCTAGGTCTT
GAAAGGAGTGGGAATTGGCTCCGGTGCCCGTCAGTGGGCAGAGCGCACATCGCCCACAGTCCCCGAGAAG
TTGGGGGGAGGGGTCGGCAATTGATCCGGTGCCTAGAGAAGGTGGCGCGGGGTAAACTGGGAAAGTGATG
TCGTGTACTGGCTCCGCCTTTTTCCCGAGGGTGGGGGAGAACCGTATATAAGTGCAGTAGTCGCCGTGAA
CGTTCTTTTTCGCAACGGGTTTGCCGCCAGAACACAGGTAAGTGCCGTGTGTGGTTCCCGCGGGCCTGGC
CTCTTTACGGGTTATGGCCCTTGCGTGCCTTGAATTACTTCCACCTGGCTGCAGTACGTGATTCTTGATC
CCGAGCTTCGGGTTGGAAGTGGGTGGGAGAGTTCGAGGCCTTGCGCTTAAGGAGCCCCTTCGCCTCGTGC
TTGAGTTGAGGCCTGGCCTGGGCGCTGGGGCCGCCGCGTGCGAATCTGGTGGCACCTTCGCGCCTGTCTC
GCTGCTTTCGATAAGTCTCTAGCCATTTAAAATTTTTGATGACCTGCTGCGACGCTTTTTTTCTGGCAAG
ATAGTCTTGTAAATGCGGGCCAAGATCTGCACACTGGTATTTCGGTTTTTGGGGCCGCGGGCGGCGACGG
GGCCCGTGCGTCCCAGCGCACATGTTCGGCGAGGCGGGGCCTGCGAGCGCGGCCACCGAGAATCGGACGG
GGGTAGTCTCAAGCTGGCCGGCCTGCTCTGGTGCCTGGCCTCGCGCCGCCGTGTATCGCCCCGCCCTGGG
CGGCAAGGCTGGCCCGGTCGGCACCAGTTGCGTGAGCGGAAAGATGGCCGCTTCCCGGCCCTGCTGCAGG
GAGCTCAAAATGGAGGACGCGGCGCTCGGGAGAGCGGGCGGGTGAGTCACCCACACAAAGGAAAAGGGCC
TTTCCGTCCTCAGCCGTCGCTTCATGTGACTCCACGGAGTACCGGGCGCCGTCCAGGCACCTCGATTAGT
TCTCGAGCTTTTGGAGTACGTCGTCTTTAGGTTGGGGGGAGGGGTTTTATGCGATGGAGTTTCCCCACAC
TGAGTGGGTGGAGACTGAAGTTAGGCCAGCTTGGCACTTGATGTAATTCTCCTTGGAATTTGCCCTTTTT
GAGTTTGGATCTTGGTTCATTCTCAAGCCTCAGACAGTGGTTCAAAGTTTTTTTCTTCCATTTCAGGTGT
CGTGACGTACGGCCACCATGACCGAGTACAAGCCCACGGTGCGCCTCGCCACCCGCGACGACGTCCCCAG
GGCCGTACGCACCCTCGCCGCCGCGTTCGCCGACTACCCCGCCACGCGCCACACCGTCGATCCGGACCGC
CACATCGAGCGGGTCACCGAGCTGCAAGAACTCTTCCTCACGCGCGTCGGGCTCGACATCGGCAAGGTGT
GGGTCGCGGACGACGGCGCCGCCGTGGCGGTCTGGACCACGCCGGAGAGCGTCGAAGCGGGGGCGGTGTT
CGCCGAGATCGGCCCGCGCATGGCCGAGTTGAGCGGTTCCCGGCTGGCCGCGCAGCAACAGATGGAAGGC
CTCCTGGCGCCGCACCGGCCCAAGGAGCCCGCGTGGTTCCTGGCCACCGTCGGAGTCTCGCCCGACCACC
AGGGCAAGGGTCTGGGCAGCGCCGTCGTGCTCCCCGGAGTGGAGGCGGCCGAGCGCGCCGGGGTGCCCGC
CTTCCTGGAGACCTCCGCGCCCCGCAACCTCCCCTTCTACGAGCGGCTCGGCTTCACCGTCACCGCCGAC
GTCGAGGTGCCCGAAGGACCGCGCACCTGGTGCATGACCCGCAAGCCCGGTGCCTGAACGCGTTAAGTCG
ACAATCAACCTCTGGATTACAAAATTTGTGAAAGATTGACTGGTATTCTTAACTATGTTGCTCCTTTTAC
GCTATGTGGATACGCTGCTTTAATGCCTTTGTATCATGCTATTGCTTCCCGTATGGCTTTCATTTTCTCC
TCCTTGTATAAATCCTGGTTGCTGTCTCTTTATGAGGAGTTGTGGCCCGTTGTCAGGCAACGTGGCGTGG
TGTGCACTGTGTTTGCTGACGCAACCCCCACTGGTTGGGGCATTGCCACCACCTGTCAGCTCCTTTCCGG
GACTTTCGCTTTCCCCCTCCCTATTGCCACGGCGGAACTCATCGCCGCCTGCCTTGCCCGCTGCTGGACA
GGGGCTCGGCTGTTGGGCACTGACAATTCCGTGGTGTTGTCGGGGAAATCATCGTCCTTTCCTTGGCTGC
TCGCCTGTGTTGCCACCTGGATTCTGCGCGGGACGTCCTTCTGCTACGTCCCTTCGGCCCTCAATCCAGC
GGACCTTCCTTCCCGCGGCCTGCTGCCGGCTCTGCGGCCTCTTCCGCGTCTTCGCCTTCGCCCTCAGACG
AGTCGGATCTCCCTTTGGGCCGCCTCCCCGCGTCGACTTTAAGACCAATGACTTACAAGGCAGCTGTAGA
TCTTAGCCACTTTTTAAAAGAAAAGGGGGGACTGGAAGGGCTAATTCACTCCCAACGAAGACAAGATCTG
CTTTTTGCTTGTACTGGGTCTCTCTGGTTAGACCAGATCTGAGCCTGGGAGCTCTCTGGCTAACTAGGGA
ACCCACTGCTTAAGCCTCAATAAAGCTTGCCTTGAGTGCTTCAAGTAGTGTGTGCCCGTCTGTTGTGTGA
CTCTGGTAACTAGAGATCCCTCAGACCCTTTTAGTCAGTGTGGAAAATCTCTAGCAGTACGTATAGTAGT
TCATGTCATCTTATTATTCAGTATTTATAACTTGCAAAGAAATGAATATCAGAGAGTGAGAGGAACTTGT
TTATTGCAGCTTATAATGGTTACAAATAAAGCAATAGCATCACAAATTTCACAAATAAAGCATTTTTTTC
ACTGCATTCTAGTTGTGGTTTGTCCAAACTCATCAATGTATCTTATCATGTCTGGCTCTAGCTATCCCGC
CCCTAACTCCGCCCATCCCGCCCCTAACTCCGCCCAGTTCCGCCCATTCTCCGCCCCATGGCTGACTAAT
TTTTTTTATTTATGCAGAGGCCGAGGCCGCCTCGGCCTCTGAGCTATTCCAGAAGTAGTGAGGAGGCTTT
TTTGGAGGCCTAGGGACGTACCCAATTCGCCCTATAGTGAGTCGTATTACGCGCGCTCACTGGCCGTCGT
TTTACAACGTCGTGACTGGGAAAACCCTGGCGTTACCCAACTTAATCGCCTTGCAGCACATCCCCCTTTC
GCCAGCTGGCGTAATAGCGAAGAGGCCCGCACCGATCGCCCTTCCCAACAGTTGCGCAGCCTGAATGGCG
AATGGG
[124 nt withheld, positions 3367-3490]
C
[91 nt withheld, positions 3492-3582]
A
[49 nt withheld, positions 3584-3632]
CCTTTGACGTTGGAGTCCACGTTCTTT
[37 nt withheld, positions 3660-3696]
ACCCTATCTCGGTCTATTCTTTTGATTTATAAGGGATTTTGCCGATTTCGGCCTATTGGTTAAAAAATGA
GCTGATTTAACAAAAATTTAACGCGAATTTTAACAAAATATTAACGCTTACAATTTAGGTGGCACTTTTC
GGGGAAATGTGCGCGGAACCCCTATTTGTTTATTTTTCTAAATACATTCAAATATGTATCCGCTCATGAG
ACAATAACCCTGATAAATGCTTCAATAATATTGAAAAAGGAAGAGTATGAGTATTCAACATTTCCGTGTC
GCCCTTATTCCCTTTTTTGCGGCATTTTGCCTTCCTGTTTTTGCTCACCCAGAAACGCTGGTGAAAGTAA
AAGATGCTGAAGATCAGTTGGGTGCACGAGTGGGTTACATCGAACTGGATCTCAACAGCGGTAAGATCCT
TGAGAGTTTTCGCCCCGAAGAACGTTTTCCAATGATGAGCACTTTTAAAGTTCTGCTATGTGGCGCGGTA
TTATCCCGTATTGACGCCGGGCAAGAGCAACTCGGTCGCCGCATACACTATTCTCAGAATGACTTGGTTG
AGTACTCACCAGTCACAGAAAAGCATCTTACGGATGGCATGACAGTAAGAGAATTATGCAGTGCTGCCAT
AACCATGAGTGATAACACTGCGGCCAACTTACTTCTGACAACGATCGGAGGACCGAAGGAGCTAACCGCT
TTTTTGCACAACATGGGGGATCATGTAACTCGCCTTGATCGTTGGGAACCGGAGCTGAATGAAGCCATAC
CAAACGACGAGCGTGACACCACGATGCCTGTAGCAATGGCAACAACGTTGCGCAAACTATTAACTGGCGA
ACTACTTACTCTAGCTTCCCGGCAACAATTAATAGACTGGATGGAGGCGGATAAAGTTGCAGGACCACTT
CTGCGCTCGGCCCTTCCGGCTGGCTGGTTTATTGCTGATAAATCTGGAGCCGGTGAGCGTGGGTCTCGCG
GTATCATTGCAGCACTGGGGCCAGATGGTAAGCCCTCCCGTATCGTAGTTATCTACACGACGGGGAGTCA
GGCAACTATGGATGAACGAAATAGACAGATCGCTGAGATAGGTGCCTCACTGATTAAGCATTGGTAACTG
TCAGACCAAGTTTACTCATATATACTTTAGATTGATTTAAAACTTCATTTTTAATTTAAAAGGATCTAGG
TGAAGATCCTTTTTGATAATCTCATGACCAAAATCCCTTAACGTGAGTTTTCGTTCCACTGAGCGTCAGA
CCCCGTAGAAAAGATCAAAGGATCTTCTTGAGATCCTTTTTTTCTGCGCGTAATCTGCTGCTTGCAAACA
AAAAAACCACCGCTACCAGCGGTGGTTTGTTTGCCGGATCAAGAGCTACCAACTCTTTTTCCGAAGGTAA
CTGGCTTCAGCAGAGCGCAGATACCAAATACTGTTCTTCTAGTGTAGCCGTAGTTAGGCCACCACTTCAA
GAACTCTGTAGCACCGCCTACATACCTCGCTCTGCTAATCCTGTTACCAGTGGCTGCTGCCAGTGGCGAT
AAGTCGTGTCTTACCGGGTTGGACTCAAGACGATAGTTACCGGATAAGGCGCAGCGGTCGGGCTGAACGG
GGGGTTCGTGCACACAGCCCAGCTTGGAGCGAACGACCTACACCGAACTGAGATACCTACAGCGTGAGCT
ATGAGAAAGCGCCACGCTTCCCGAAGGGAGAAAGGCGGACAGGTATCCGGTAAGCGGCAGGGTCGGAACA
GGAGAGCGCACGAGGGAGCTTCCAGGGGGAAACGCCTGGTATCTTTATAGTCCTGTCGGGTTTCGCCACC
TCTGACTTGAGCGTCGATTTTTGTGATGCTCGTCAGGGGGGCGGAGCCTATGGAAAAACGCCAGCAACGC
GGCCTTTTTACGGTTCCTGGCCTTTTGCTGGCCTTTTGCTCACATGTTCTTTCCTGCGTTATCCCCTGAT
TCTGTGGATAACCGTATTACCGCCTTTGAGTGAGCTGATACCGCTCGCCGCAGCCGAACGACCGAGCGCA
GCGAGTCAGTGAGCGAGGAAGCGGAAGAGCGCCCAATACGCAAACCGCCTCTCCCCGCGCGTTGGCCGAT
TCATTAATGCAGCTGGCACGACAGGTTTCCCGACTGGAAAGCGGGCAGTGAGCGCAACGCAATTAATGTG
AGTTAGCTCACTCATTAGGCACCCCAGGCTTTACACTTTATGCTTCCGGCTCGTATGTTGTGTGGAATTG
TGAGCGGATAACAATTTCACACAGGAAACAGCTATGACCATGATTACGCCAAGCGCGCAATTAACCCTCA
CTAAAGGGAACAAAAGCTGGAGCTGCAAGCTTAATGTAGTCTTATGCAATACTCTTGTAGTCTTGCAACA
TGGTAACGATGAGTTAGCAACATGCCTTACAAGGAGAGAAAAAGCACCGTGCATGCCGATTGGTGGAAGT
AAGGTGGTACGATCGTGCCTTATTAGGAAGGCAACAGACGGGTCTGACATGGATTGGACGAACCACTGAA
TTGCCGCATTGCAGAGATATTGTATTTAAGTGCCTAGCTCGATACATAAACGGGTCTCTCTGGTTAGACC
AGATCTGAGCCTGGGAGCTCTCTGGCTAACTAGGGAACCCACTGCTTAAGCCTCAATAAAGCTTGCCTTG
AGTGCTTCAAGTAGTGTGTGCCCGTCTGTTGTGTGACTCTGGTAACTAGAGATCCCTCAGACCCTTTTAG
TCAGTGTGGAAAATCTCTAGCAGTGGCGCCCGAACAGGGACTTGAAAGCGAAAGGGAAACCAGAGGAGCT
CTCTCGACGCAGGACTCGGCTTGCTGAAGCGCGCACGGCAAGAGGCGAGGGGCGGCGACTGGTGAGTACG
CCAAAAATTTTGACTAGCGGAGGCTAGAAGGAGAGAGATGGGTGCGAGAGCGTCAGTATTAAGCGGGGGA
GAATTAGATCGCGATGGGAAAAAATTCGGTTAAGGCCAGGGGGAAAGAAAAAATATAAATTAAAACATAT
AGTATGGGCAAGCAGGGAGCTAGAACGATTCGCAGTTAATCCTGGCCTGTTAGAAACATCAGAAGGCTGT
AGACAAATACTGGGACAGCTACAACCATCCCTTCAGACAGGATCAGAAGAACTTAGATCATTATATAATA
CAGTAGCAACCCTCTATTGTGTGCATCAAAGGATAGAGATAAAAGACACCAAGGAAGCTTTAGACAAGAT
AGAGGAAGAGCAAAACAAAAGTAAGACCACCGCACAGCAAGCGGCCGCTGATCTTCAGACCTGGAGGAGG
AGATATGAGGGACAATTGGAGAAGTGAATTATATAAATATAAAGTAGTAAAAATTGAACCATTAGGAGTA
GCACCCACCAAGGCAAAGAGAAGAGTGGTGCAGAGAGAAAAAAGAGCAGTGGGAATAGGAGCTTTGTTCC
TTGGGTTCTTGGGAGCAGCAGGAAGCACTATGGGCGCAGCGTCAATGACGCTGACGGTACAGGCCAGACA
ATTATTGTCTGGTATAGTGCAGCAGCAGAACAATTTGCTGAGGGCTATTGAGGCGCAACAGCATCTGTTG
CAACTCACAGTCTGGGGCATCAAGCAGCTCCAGGCAAGAATCCTGGCTGTGGAAAGATACCTAAAGGATC
AACAGCTCCTGGGGATTTGGGGTTGCTCTGGAAAACTCATTTGCACCACTGCTGTGCCTTGGAATGCTAG
TTGGAGTAATAAATCTCTGGAACAGATTTGGAATCACACGACCTGGATGGAGTGGGACAGAGAAATTAAC
AATTACACAAGCTTAATACACTCCTTAATTGAAGAATCGCAAAACCAGCAAGAAAAGAATGAACAAGAAT
TATTGGAATTAGATAAATGGGCAAGTTTGTGGAATTGGTTTAACATAACAAATTGGCTGTGGTATATAAA
ATTATTCATAATGATAGTAGGAGGCTTGGTAGGTTTAAGAATAGTTTTTGCTGTACTTTCTATAGTGAAT
AGAGTTAGGCAGGGATATTCACCATTATCGTTTCAGACCCACCTCCCAACCCCGAGGGGACCCAGAGAGG
GCCTATTTCCCATGATTCCTTCATATTTGCATATACGATACAAGGCTGTTAGAGAGATAATTAGAATTAA
TTTGACTGTAAACACAAAGATATTAGTACAAAATACGTGACGTAGAAAGTAATAATTTCTTGGGTAGTTT
GCAGTTTTAAAATTATGTTTTAAAATGGACTATCATATGCTTACCGTAACTTGAAAGTATTTCGATTTCT
TGGCTTTATATATCTTGTGGAAAGGACGAAACACCGAACTGGTCCATGATGCCACAGTTTTAGAGCTAGA
AATAGCAAGTTAAAATAAGGCTAGTCCGTTATCAACTTGAAAAAGTGGCACCGAGTCGGTGCTTTTTTAA
GCTTGGCGTAACTAGATCTTGAGACAAATGGCAGTATTCATCCACAATTTTAAAAGAAAAGGGGGGATTG
GGGGGTACAGTGCAGGGGAAAGAATAGTAGACATAATAGCAACAGACATACAAACTAAAGAATTACAAAA
ACAAATTACAAAAATTCAAAATTTTCGGGTTTATTACAGGGACAGCAGAGATCCACTTTGGCGCCGGCTC
GAGGGGG
