>Addgene plasmid #76704 | GALK1 gRNA (BRDN0001146311) | depositor partial sequence | sequence record 144164 | Target Sequence
AACTGGTCCATGATGCCACA
