>Addgene plasmid #76704 | GALK1 gRNA (BRDN0001146311) | addgene partial sequence | sequence record 186341 | hU6-F
GAAAGTAATAATTTCTTGGGTAGTTTGCAGTTTTAAAATTATGTTTTAAAATGGACTATCATATGCTTAC
CGTAACTTGAAAGTATTTCGATTTCTTGGCTTTATATATCTTGTGGAAAGGACGAAACACCGAACTGGTC
CATGATGCCACAGTTTTAGAGCTAGAAATAGCAAGTTAAAATAAGGCTAGTCCGTTATCAACTTGAAAAA
GTGGCACCGAGTCGGTGCTTTTTTAAGCTTGGCGTAACTAGATCTTGAGACAAATGGCAGTATTCATCCA
CAATTTTAAAAGAAAAGGGGGGATTGGGGGGTACAGTGCAGGGGAAAGAATAGTAGACATAATAGCAACA
GACATACAAACTAAAGAATTACAAAANCAAATTACAAAAATTCAAAATTTTCGGGTTTATTACAGGGACA
GCAGAGATCCACTTTGGCNCCGGCTCNAGGGGGCCCGGGTGCAAANATGGATAAANTTTTANNCNGCAGA
GGAATCTTTGCAGCCTAATGGACCTTCTAGGTCTTGANAGGAGTGGGAATTGGCTCCGGTGCCCGTCAGT
GCGCAGAGCG
